>Addgene plasmid #132441 | pZNF551.1.0-gDNA | depositor full sequence | sequence record 254399 | Full Sequence
TAGAGCTAGAAATAGCAAGTTAAAATAAGGCTAGTCCGTTATCAACTTGAAAAAGTGGCACCGAGTCGGT
GCTTTTTTGTTTTAGAGCTAGAAATAGCAAGTTAAAATAAGGCTAGTCCGTTTTTAGCGCGTGCGCCAAT
TCTGCAGACAAATGGCTCTAGAGGTACCCGTTACATAACTTACGGTAAATGGCCCGCCTGGCTGACCGCC
CAACGACCCCCGCCCATTGACGTCAATAGTAACGCCAATAGGGACTTTCCATTGACGTCAATGGGTGGAG
TATTTACGGTAAACTGCCCACTTGGCAGTACATCAAGTGTATCATATGCCAAGTACGCCCCCTATTGACG
TCAATGACGGTAAATGGCCCGCCTGGCATTGTGCCCAGTACATGACCTTATGGGACTTTCCTACTTGGCA
GTACATCTACGTATTAGTCATCGCTATTACCATGGTCGAGGTGAGCCCCACGTTCTGCTTCACTCTCCCC
ATCTCCCCCCCCTCCCCACCCCCAATTTTGTATTTATTTATTTTTTAATTATTTTGTGCAGCGATGGGGG
CGGGGGGGGGGGGGGGGCGCGCGCCAGGCGGGGCGGGGCGGGGCGAGGGGCGGGGCGGGGCGAGGCGGAG
AGGTGCGGCGGCAGCCAATCAGAGCGGCGCGCTCCGAAAGTTTCCTTTTATGGCGAGGCGGCGGCGGCGG
CGGCCCTATAAAAAGCGAAGCGCGCGGCGGGCGGGAGTCGCTGCGACGCTGCCTTCGCCCCGTGCCCCGC
TCCGCCGCCGCCTCGCGCCGCCCGCCCCGGCTCTGACTGACCGCGTTACTCCCACAGGTGAGCGGGCGGG
ACGGCCCTTCTCCTCCGGGCTGTAATTAGCTGAGCAAGAGGTAAGGGTTTAAGGGATGGTTGGTTGGTGG
GGTATTAATGTTTAATTACCTGGAGCACCTGCCTGAAATCACTTTTTTTCAGGTTGGACCGGTGCCACCA
TGGACTATAAGGACCACGACGGAGACTACAAGGATCATGATATTGATTACAAAGACGATGACGATAAGAT
GGCCCCAAAGAAGAAGCGGAAGGTCGGTATCCACGGAGTCCCAGCAGCCGACAAGAAGTACAGCATCGGC
CTGGACATCGGCACCAACTCTGTGGGCTGGGCCGTGATCACCGACGAGTACAAGGTGCCCAGCAAGAAAT
TCAAGGTGCTGGGCAACACCGACCGGCACAGCATCAAGAAGAACCTGATCGGAGCCCTGCTGTTCGACAG
CGGCGAAACAGCCGAGGCCACCCGGCTGAAGAGAACCGCCAGAAGAAGATACACCAGACGGAAGAACCGG
ATCTGCTATCTGCAAGAGATCTTCAGCAACGAGATGGCCAAGGTGGACGACAGCTTCTTCCACAGACTGG
AAGAGTCCTTCCTGGTGGAAGAGGATAAGAAGCACGAGCGGCACCCCATCTTCGGCAACATCGTGGACGA
GGTGGCCTACCACGAGAAGTACCCCACCATCTACCACCTGAGAAAGAAACTGGTGGACAGCACCGACAAG
GCCGACCTGCGGCTGATCTATCTGGCCCTGGCCCACATGATCAAGTTCCGGGGCCACTTCCTGATCGAGG
GCGACCTGAACCCCGACAACAGCGACGTGGACAAGCTGTTCATCCAGCTGGTGCAGACCTACAACCAGCT
GTTCGAGGAAAACCCCATCAACGCCAGCGGCGTGGACGCCAAGGCCATCCTGTCTGCCAGACTGAGCAAG
AGCAGACGGCTGGAAAATCTGATCGCCCAGCTGCCCGGCGAGAAGAAGAATGGCCTGTTCGGAAACCTGA
TTGCCCTGAGCCTGGGCCTGACCCCCAACTTCAAGAGCAACTTCGACCTGGCCGAGGATGCCAAACTGCA
GCTGAGCAAGGACACCTACGACGACGACCTGGACAACCTGCTGGCCCAGATCGGCGACCAGTACGCCGAC
CTGTTTCTGGCCGCCAAGAACCTGTCCGACGCCATCCTGCTGAGCGACATCCTGAGAGTGAACACCGAGA
TCACCAAGGCCCCCCTGAGCGCCTCTATGATCAAGAGATACGACGAGCACCACCAGGACCTGACCCTGCT
GAAAGCTCTCGTGCGGCAGCAGCTGCCTGAGAAGTACAAAGAGATTTTCTTCGACCAGAGCAAGAACGGC
TACGCCGGCTACATTGACGGCGGAGCCAGCCAGGAAGAGTTCTACAAGTTCATCAAGCCCATCCTGGAAA
AGATGGACGGCACCGAGGAACTGCTCGTGAAGCTGAACAGAGAGGACCTGCTGCGGAAGCAGCGGACCTT
CGACAACGGCAGCATCCCCCACCAGATCCACCTGGGAGAGCTGCACGCCATTCTGCGGCGGCAGGAAGAT
TTTTACCCATTCCTGAAGGACAACCGGGAAAAGATCGAGAAGATCCTGACCTTCCGCATCCCCTACTACG
TGGGCCCTCTGGCCAGGGGAAACAGCAGATTCGCCTGGATGACCAGAAAGAGCGAGGAAACCATCACCCC
CTGGAACTTCGAGGAAGTGGTGGACAAGGGCGCTTCCGCCCAGAGCTTCATCGAGCGGATGACCAACTTC
GATAAGAACCTGCCCAACGAGAAGGTGCTGCCCAAGCACAGCCTGCTGTACGAGTACTTCACCGTGTATA
ACGAGCTGACCAAAGTGAAATACGTGACCGAGGGAATGAGAAAGCCCGCCTTCCTGAGCGGCGAGCAGAA
AAAGGCCATCGTGGACCTGCTGTTCAAGACCAACCGGAAAGTGACCGTGAAGCAGCTGAAAGAGGACTAC
TTCAAGAAAATCGAGTGCTTCGACTCCGTGGAAATCTCCGGCGTGGAAGATCGGTTCAACGCCTCCCTGG
GCACATACCACGATCTGCTGAAAATTATCAAGGACAAGGACTTCCTGGACAATGAGGAAAACGAGGACAT
TCTGGAAGATATCGTGCTGACCCTGACACTGTTTGAGGACAGAGAGATGATCGAGGAACGGCTGAAAACC
TATGCCCACCTGTTCGACGACAAAGTGATGAAGCAGCTGAAGCGGCGGAGATACACCGGCTGGGGCAGGC
TGAGCCGGAAGCTGATCAACGGCATCCGGGACAAGCAGTCCGGCAAGACAATCCTGGATTTCCTGAAGTC
CGACGGCTTCGCCAACAGAAACTTCATGCAGCTGATCCACGACGACAGCCTGACCTTTAAAGAGGACATC
CAGAAAGCCCAGGTGTCCGGCCAGGGCGATAGCCTGCACGAGCACATTGCCAATCTGGCCGGCAGCCCCG
CCATTAAGAAGGGCATCCTGCAGACAGTGAAGGTGGTGGACGAGCTCGTGAAAGTGATGGGCCGGCACAA
GCCCGAGAACATCGTGATCGAAATGGCCAGAGAGAACCAGACCACCCAGAAGGGACAGAAGAACAGCCGC
GAGAGAATGAAGCGGATCGAAGAGGGCATCAAAGAGCTGGGCAGCCAGATCCTGAAAGAACACCCCGTGG
AAAACACCCAGCTGCAGAACGAGAAGCTGTACCTGTACTACCTGCAGAATGGGCGGGATATGTACGTGGA
CCAGGAACTGGACATCAACCGGCTGTCCGACTACGATGTGGACCATATCGTGCCTCAGAGCTTTCTGAAG
GACGACTCCATCGACAACAAGGTGCTGACCAGAAGCGACAAGAACCGGGGCAAGAGCGACAACGTGCCCT
CCGAAGAGGTCGTGAAGAAGATGAAGAACTACTGGCGGCAGCTGCTGAACGCCAAGCTGATTACCCAGAG
AAAGTTCGACAATCTGACCAAGGCCGAGAGAGGCGGCCTGAGCGAACTGGATAAGGCCGGCTTCATCAAG
AGACAGCTGGTGGAAACCCGGCAGATCACAAAGCACGTGGCACAGATCCTGGACTCCCGGATGAACACTA
AGTACGACGAGAATGACAAGCTGATCCGGGAAGTGAAAGTGATCACCCTGAAGTCCAAGCTGGTGTCCGA
TTTCCGGAAGGATTTCCAGTTTTACAAAGTGCGCGAGATCAACAACTACCACCACGCCCACGACGCCTAC
CTGAACGCCGTCGTGGGAACCGCCCTGATCAAAAAGTACCCTAAGCTGGAAAGCGAGTTCGTGTACGGCG
ACTACAAGGTGTACGACGTGCGGAAGATGATCGCCAAGAGCGAGCAGGAAATCGGCAAGGCTACCGCCAA
GTACTTCTTCTACAGCAACATCATGAACTTTTTCAAGACCGAGATTACCCTGGCCAACGGCGAGATCCGG
AAGCGGCCTCTGATCGAGACAAACGGCGAAACCGGGGAGATCGTGTGGGATAAGGGCCGGGATTTTGCCA
CCGTGCGGAAAGTGCTGAGCATGCCCCAAGTGAATATCGTGAAAAAGACCGAGGTGCAGACAGGCGGCTT
CAGCAAAGAGTCTATCCTGCCCAAGAGGAACAGCGATAAGCTGATCGCCAGAAAGAAGGACTGGGACCCT
AAGAAGTACGGCGGCTTCGACAGCCCCACCGTGGCCTATTCTGTGCTGGTGGTGGCCAAAGTGGAAAAGG
GCAAGTCCAAGAAACTGAAGAGTGTGAAAGAGCTGCTGGGGATCACCATCATGGAAAGAAGCAGCTTCGA
GAAGAATCCCATCGACTTTCTGGAAGCCAAGGGCTACAAAGAAGTGAAAAAGGACCTGATCATCAAGCTG
CCTAAGTACTCCCTGTTCGAGCTGGAAAACGGCCGGAAGAGAATGCTGGCCTCTGCCGGCGAACTGCAGA
AGGGAAACGAACTGGCCCTGCCCTCCAAATATGTGAACTTCCTGTACCTGGCCAGCCACTATGAGAAGCT
GAAGGGCTCCCCCGAGGATAATGAGCAGAAACAGCTGTTTGTGGAACAGCACAAGCACTACCTGGACGAG
ATCATCGAGCAGATCAGCGAGTTCTCCAAGAGAGTGATCCTGGCCGACGCTAATCTGGACAAAGTGCTGT
CCGCCTACAACAAGCACCGGGATAAGCCCATCAGAGAGCAGGCCGAGAATATCATCCACCTGTTTACCCT
GACCAATCTGGGAGCCCCTGCCGCCTTCAAGTACTTTGACACCACCATCGACCGGAAGAGGTACACCAGC
ACCAAAGAGGTGCTGGACGCCACCCTGATCCACCAGAGCATCACCGGCCTGTACGAGACACGGATCGACC
TGTCTCAGCTGGGAGGCGACAAAAGGCCGGCGGCCACGAAAAAGGCCGGCCAGGCAAAAAAGAAAAAGTA
AGAATTCCTAGAGCTCGCTGATCAGCCTCGACTGTGCCTTCTAGTTGCCAGCCATCTGTTGTTTGCCCCT
CCCCCGTGCCTTCCTTGACCCTGGAAGGTGCCACTCCCACTGTCCTTTCCTAATAAAATGAGGAAATTGC
ATCGCATTGTCTGAGTAGGTGTCATTCTATTCTGGGGGGTGGGGTGGGGCAGGACAGCAAGGGGGAGGAT
TGGGAAGAGAATAGCAGGCATGCTGGGGAGCGGCCGCAGGAACCCCTAGTGATGGAGTTGGCCACTCCCT
CTCTGCGCGCTCGCTCGCTCACTGAGGCCGGGCGACCAAAGGTCGCCCGACGCCCGGGCTTTGCCCGGGC
GGCCTCAGTGAGCGAGCGAGCGCGCAGCTGCCTGCAGGGGCGCCTGATGCGGTATTTTCTCCTTACGCAT
CTGTGCGGTATTTCACACCGCATA
[142 nt withheld, positions 5695-5836]
C
[141 nt withheld, positions 5838-5978]
CCTTTGACGTTGGAGTCCACGTTCTTT
[37 nt withheld, positions 6006-6042]
ACCCTATCTCGGGCTATTCTTTTGATTTATAAGGGATTTTGCCGATTTCGGCCTATTGGTTAAAAAATGA
GCTGATTTAACAAAAATTTAACGCGAATTTTAACAAAATATTAACGTTTACAATTTTATGGTGCACTCTC
AGTACAATCTGCTCTGATGCCGCATAGTTAAGCCAGCCCCGACACCCGCCAACACCCGCTGACGCGCCCT
GACGGGCTTGTCTGCTCCCGGCATCCGCTTACAGACAAGCTGTGACCGTCTCCGGGAGCTGCATGTGTCA
GAGGTTTTCACCGTCATCACCGAAACGCGCGAGACGAAAGGGCCTCGTGATACGCCTATTTTTATAGGTT
AATGTCATGATAATAATGGTTTCTTAGACGTCAGGTGGCACTTTTCGGGGAAATGTGCGCGGAACCCCTA
TTTGTTTATTTTTCTAAATACATTCAAATATGTATCCGCTCATGAGACAATAACCCTGATAAATGCTTCA
ATAATATTGAAAAAGGAAGAGTATGAGTATTCAACATTTCCGTGTCGCCCTTATTCCCTTTTTTGCGGCA
TTTTGCCTTCCTGTTTTTGCTCACCCAGAAACGCTGGTGAAAGTAAAAGATGCTGAAGATCAGTTGGGTG
CACGAGTGGGTTACATCGAACTGGATCTCAACAGCGGTAAGATCCTTGAGAGTTTTCGCCCCGAAGAACG
TTTTCCAATGATGAGCACTTTTAAAGTTCTGCTATGTGGCGCGGTATTATCCCGTATTGACGCCGGGCAA
GAGCAACTCGGTCGCCGCATACACTATTCTCAGAATGACTTGGTTGAGTACTCACCAGTCACAGAAAAGC
ATCTTACGGATGGCATGACAGTAAGAGAATTATGCAGTGCTGCCATAACCATGAGTGATAACACTGCGGC
CAACTTACTTCTGACAACGATCGGAGGACCGAAGGAGCTAACCGCTTTTTTGCACAACATGGGGGATCAT
GTAACTCGCCTTGATCGTTGGGAACCGGAGCTGAATGAAGCCATACCAAACGACGAGCGTGACACCACGA
TGCCTGTAGCAATGGCAACAACGTTGCGCAAACTATTAACTGGCGAACTACTTACTCTAGCTTCCCGGCA
ACAATTAATAGACTGGATGGAGGCGGATAAAGTTGCAGGACCACTTCTGCGCTCGGCCCTTCCGGCTGGC
TGGTTTATTGCTGATAAATCTGGAGCCGGTGAGCGTGGAAGCCGCGGTATCATTGCAGCACTGGGGCCAG
ATGGTAAGCCCTCCCGTATCGTAGTTATCTACACGACGGGGAGTCAGGCAACTATGGATGAACGAAATAG
ACAGATCGCTGAGATAGGTGCCTCACTGATTAAGCATTGGTAACTGTCAGACCAAGTTTACTCATATATA
CTTTAGATTGATTTAAAACTTCATTTTTAATTTAAAAGGATCTAGGTGAAGATCCTTTTTGATAATCTCA
TGACCAAAATCCCTTAACGTGAGTTTTCGTTCCACTGAGCGTCAGACCCCGTAGAAAAGATCAAAGGATC
TTCTTGAGATCCTTTTTTTCTGCGCGTAATCTGCTGCTTGCAAACAAAAAAACCACCGCTACCAGCGGTG
GTTTGTTTGCCGGATCAAGAGCTACCAACTCTTTTTCCGAAGGTAACTGGCTTCAGCAGAGCGCAGATAC
CAAATACTGTCCTTCTAGTGTAGCCGTAGTTAGGCCACCACTTCAAGAACTCTGTAGCACCGCCTACATA
CCTCGCTCTGCTAATCCTGTTACCAGTGGCTGCTGCCAGTGGCGATAAGTCGTGTCTTACCGGGTTGGAC
TCAAGACGATAGTTACCGGATAAGGCGCAGCGGTCGGGCTGAACGGGGGGTTCGTGCACACAGCCCAGCT
TGGAGCGAACGACCTACACCGAACTGAGATACCTACAGCGTGAGCTATGAGAAAGCGCCACGCTTCCCGA
AGGGAGAAAGGCGGACAGGTATCCGGTAAGCGGCAGGGTCGGAACAGGAGAGCGCACGAGGGAGCTTCCA
GGGGGAAACGCCTGGTATCTTTATAGTCCTGTCGGGTTTCGCCACCTCTGACTTGAGCGTCGATTTTTGT
GATGCTCGTCAGGGGGGCGGAGCCTATGGAAAAACGCCAGCAACGCGGCCTTTTTACGGTTCCTGGCCTT
TTGCTGGCCTTTTGCTCACATGTGAGGGCCTATTTCCCATGATTCCTTCATATTTGCATATACGATACAA
GGCTGTTAGAGAGATAATTGGAATTAATTTGACTGTAAACACAAAGATATTAGTACAAAATACGTGACGT
AGAAAGTAATAATTTCTTGGGTAGTTTGCAGTTTTAAAATTATGTTTTAAAATGGACTATCATATGCTTA
CCGTAACTTGAAAGTATTTCGATTTCTTGGCTTTATATATCTTGTGGAAAGGACGAAACACCGCACATTC
CCTTCACATTTAGTTT
Features (pLannotate 1.2.2; 18 found; start..end, strand, type, name):
     79..122     +  misc_RNA       gRNA scaffold (fragment): guide RNA scaffold for the Streptococcus pyogenes CRISPR/Cas9 system
    169..454     +  enhancer       CMV enhancer: human cytomegalovirus immediate early enhancer; contains an 18-bp deletion relative to the standard CMV enhancer
    456..733     +  promoter       chicken β-actin promoter: No description available
    734..962     +  intron         hybrid intron: hybrid between chicken β-actin (CBA) and minute virus of mice (MMV) introns (Gray et al., 2011)
   1100..2701    +  CDS            Cas9(N): N-terminal portion of Streptococcus pyogenes Cas9 (Zetsche et al., 2015)
   2702..5200    +  CDS            Cas9(C): C-terminal portion of Streptococcus pyogenes Cas9 (Zetsche et al., 2015)
   5201..5248    +  CDS            nucleoplasmin NLS: bipartite nuclear localization signal from nucleoplasmin
   5282..5393    +  polyA_signal   bGH poly(A) signal: bovine growth hormone polyadenylation signal
   5498..5638    +  repeat_region  AAV2 ITR: inverted terminal repeat of adeno-associated virus serotype 2 inverted
   5643..5694    -  misc_feature   bom (fragment): basis of mobility region from pBR322
   5713..6093    +  rep_origin     M13 ori (sequence partly withheld): M13 bacteriophage origin of replication; arrow indicates direction of (+) strand synthesis
   6169..6218    -  misc_feature   bom (fragment): basis of mobility region from pBR322
   6320..6355    -  CDS            rop (fragment): Rop protein, which maintains plasmids at low copy number; rop
   6450..6554    +  promoter       AmpR promoter: bla
   6555..7415    +  CDS            AmpR: β-lactamase; bla; confers resistance to ampicillin, carbenicillin, and related antibiotics
   7586..8174    +  rep_origin     ori: high-copy-number ColE1/pMB1/pBR322/pUC origin of replication
   8236..8476    +  promoter       U6 promoter: RNA polymerase III promoter for human U6 snRNA
   8505..72      +  misc_RNA       gRNA scaffold (across the origin): guide RNA scaffold for the Streptococcus pyogenes CRISPR/Cas9 system
