>Addgene plasmid #132441 | pZNF551.1.0-gDNA | addgene full sequence | sequence record 266318 | Addgene NGS Result
GAGGGCCTATTTCCCATGATTCCTTCATATTTGCATATACGATACAAGGCTGTTAGAGAGATAATTGGAA
TTAATTTGACTGTAAACACAAAGATATTAGTACAAAATACGTGACGTAGAAAGTAATAATTTCTTGGGTA
GTTTGCAGTTTTAAAATTATGTTTTAAAATGGACTATCATATGCTTACCGTAACTTGAAAGTATTTCGAT
TTCTTGGCTTTATATATCTTGTGGAAAGGACGAAACACCGCACATTCCCTTCACATTTAGTTTTAGAGCT
AGAAATAGCAAGTTAAAATAAGGCTAGTCCGTTATCAACTTGAAAAAGTGGCACCGAGTCGGTGCTTTTT
TGTTTTAGAGCTAGAAATAGCAAGTTAAAATAAGGCTAGTCCGTTTTTAGCGCGTGCGCCAATTCTGCAG
ACAAATGGCTCTAGAGGTACCCGTTACATAACTTACGGTAAATGGCCCGCCTGGCTGACCGCCCAACGAC
CCCCGCCCATTGACGTCAATAGTAACGCCAATAGGGACTTTCCATTGACGTCAATGGGTGGAGTATTTAC
GGTAAACTGCCCACTTGGCAGTACATCAAGTGTATCATATGCCAAGTACGCCCCCTATTGACGTCAATGA
CGGTAAATGGCCCGCCTGGCATTGTGCCCAGTACATGACCTTATGGGACTTTCCTACTTGGCAGTACATC
TACGTATTAGTCATCGCTATTACCATGGTCGAGGTGAGCCCCACGTTCTGCTTCACTCTCCCCATCTCCC
CCCCCTCCCCACCCCCAATTTTGTATTTATTTATTTTTTAATTATTTTGTGCAGCGATGGGGGCGGGGGG
GGGGGGGGGCGCGCGCGCCAGGCGGGGCGGGGCGGGGCGAGGGGCGGGGCGGGGCGAGGCGGAGAGGTGC
GGCGGCAGCCAATCAGAGCGGCGCGCTCCGAAAGTTTCCTTTTATGGCGAGGCGGCGGCGGCGGCGGCCC
TATAAAAAGCGAAGCGCGCGGCGGGCGGGAGTCGCTGCGCGCTGCCTTCGCCCCGTGCCCCGCTCCGCCG
CCGCCTCGCGCCGCCCGCCCCGGCTCTGACTGACCGCGTTACTCCCACAGGTGAGCGGGCGGGACGGCCC
TTCTCCTCCGGGCTGTAATTAGCTGAGCAAGAGGTAAGGGTTTAAGGGATGGTTGGTTGGTGGGGTATTA
ATGTTTAATTACCTGGAGCACCTGCCTGAAATCACTTTTTTTCAGGTTGGACCGGTGCCACCATGGACTA
TAAGGACCACGACGGAGACTACAAGGATCATGATATTGATTACAAAGACGATGACGATAAGATGGCCCCA
AAGAAGAAGCGGAAGGTCGGTATCCACGGAGTCCCAGCAGCCGACAAGAAGTACAGCATCGGCCTGGACA
TCGGCACCAACTCTGTGGGCTGGGCCGTGATCACCGACGAGTACAAGGTGCCCAGCAAGAAATTCAAGGT
GCTGGGCAACACCGACCGGCACAGCATCAAGAAGAACCTGATCGGAGCCCTGCTGTTCGACAGCGGCGAA
ACAGCCGAGGCCACCCGGCTGAAGAGAACCGCCAGAAGAAGATACACCAGACGGAAGAACCGGATCTGCT
ATCTGCAAGAGATCTTCAGCAACGAGATGGCCAAGGTGGACGACAGCTTCTTCCACAGACTGGAAGAGTC
CTTCCTGGTGGAAGAGGATAAGAAGCACGAGCGGCACCCCATCTTCGGCAACATCGTGGACGAGGTGGCC
TACCACGAGAAGTACCCCACCATCTACCACCTGAGAAAGAAACTGGTGGACAGCACCGACAAGGCCGACC
TGCGGCTGATCTATCTGGCCCTGGCCCACATGATCAAGTTCCGGGGCCACTTCCTGATCGAGGGCGACCT
GAACCCCGACAACAGCGACGTGGACAAGCTGTTCATCCAGCTGGTGCAGACCTACAACCAGCTGTTCGAG
GAAAACCCCATCAACGCCAGCGGCGTGGACGCCAAGGCCATCCTGTCTGCCAGACTGAGCAAGAGCAGAC
GGCTGGAAAATCTGATCGCCCAGCTGCCCGGCGAGAAGAAGAATGGCCTGTTCGGAAACCTGATTGCCCT
GAGCCTGGGCCTGACCCCCAACTTCAAGAGCAACTTCGACCTGGCCGAGGATGCCAAACTGCAGCTGAGC
AAGGACACCTACGACGACGACCTGGACAACCTGCTGGCCCAGATCGGCGACCAGTACGCCGACCTGTTTC
TGGCCGCCAAGAACCTGTCCGACGCCATCCTGCTGAGCGACATCCTGAGAGTGAACACCGAGATCACCAA
GGCCCCCCTGAGCGCCTCTATGATCAAGAGATACGACGAGCACCACCAGGACCTGACCCTGCTGAAAGCT
CTCGTGCGGCAGCAGCTGCCTGAGAAGTACAAAGAGATTTTCTTCGACCAGAGCAAGAACGGCTACGCCG
GCTACATTGACGGCGGAGCCAGCCAGGAAGAGTTCTACAAGTTCATCAAGCCCATCCTGGAAAAGATGGA
CGGCACCGAGGAACTGCTCGTGAAGCTGAACAGAGAGGACCTGCTGCGGAAGCAGCGGACCTTCGACAAC
GGCAGCATCCCCCACCAGATCCACCTGGGAGAGCTGCACGCCATTCTGCGGCGGCAGGAAGATTTTTACC
CATTCCTGAAGGACAACCGGGAAAAGATCGAGAAGATCCTGACCTTCCGCATCCCCTACTACGTGGGCCC
TCTGGCCAGGGGAAACAGCAGATTCGCCTGGATGACCAGAAAGAGCGAGGAAACCATCACCCCCTGGAAC
TTCGAGGAAGTGGTGGACAAGGGCGCTTCCGCCCAGAGCTTCATCGAGCGGATGACCAACTTCGATAAGA
ACCTGCCCAACGAGAAGGTGCTGCCCAAGCACAGCCTGCTGTACGAGTACTTCACCGTGTATAACGAGCT
GACCAAAGTGAAATACGTGACCGAGGGAATGAGAAAGCCCGCCTTCCTGAGCGGCGAGCAGAAAAAGGCC
ATCGTGGACCTGCTGTTCAAGACCAACCGGAAAGTGACCGTGAAGCAGCTGAAAGAGGACTACTTCAAGA
AAATCGAGTGCTTCGACTCCGTGGAAATCTCCGGCGTGGAAGATCGGTTCAACGCCTCCCTGGGCACATA
CCACGATCTGCTGAAAATTATCAAGGACAAGGACTTCCTGGACAATGAGGAAAACGAGGACATTCTGGAA
GATATCGTGCTGACCCTGACACTGTTTGAGGACAGAGAGATGATCGAGGAACGGCTGAAAACCTATGCCC
ACCTGTTCGACGACAAAGTGATGAAGCAGCTGAAGCGGCGGAGATACACCGGCTGGGGCAGGCTGAGCCG
GAAGCTGATCAACGGCATCCGGGACAAGCAGTCCGGCAAGACAATCCTGGATTTCCTGAAGTCCGACGGC
TTCGCCAACAGAAACTTCATGCAGCTGATCCACGACGACAGCCTGACCTTTAAAGAGGACATCCAGAAAG
CCCAGGTGTCCGGCCAGGGCGATAGCCTGCACGAGCACATTGCCAATCTGGCCGGCAGCCCCGCCATTAA
GAAGGGCATCCTGCAGACAGTGAAGGTGGTGGACGAGCTCGTGAAAGTGATGGGCCGGCACAAGCCCGAG
AACATCGTGATCGAAATGGCCAGAGAGAACCAGACCACCCAGAAGGGACAGAAGAACAGCCGCGAGAGAA
TGAAGCGGATCGAAGAGGGCATCAAAGAGCTGGGCAGCCAGATCCTGAAAGAACACCCCGTGGAAAACAC
CCAGCTGCAGAACGAGAAGCTGTACCTGTACTACCTGCAGAATGGGCGGGATATGTACGTGGACCAGGAA
CTGGACATCAACCGGCTGTCCGACTACGATGTGGACCATATCGTGCCTCAGAGCTTTCTGAAGGACGACT
CCATCGACAACAAGGTGCTGACCAGAAGCGACAAGAACCGGGGCAAGAGCGACAACGTGCCCTCCGAAGA
GGTCGTGAAGAAGATGAAGAACTACTGGCGGCAGCTGCTGAACGCCAAGCTGATTACCCAGAGAAAGTTC
GACAATCTGACCAAGGCCGAGAGAGGCGGCCTGAGCGAACTGGATAAGGCCGGCTTCATCAAGAGACAGC
TGGTGGAAACCCGGCAGATCACAAAGCACGTGGCACAGATCCTGGACTCCCGGATGAACACTAAGTACGA
CGAGAATGACAAGCTGATCCGGGAAGTGAAAGTGATCACCCTGAAGTCCAAGCTGGTGTCCGATTTCCGG
AAGGATTTCCAGTTTTACAAAGTGCGCGAGATCAACAACTACCACCACGCCCACGACGCCTACCTGAACG
CCGTCGTGGGAACCGCCCTGATCAAAAAGTACCCTAAGCTGGAAAGCGAGTTCGTGTACGGCGACTACAA
GGTGTACGACGTGCGGAAGATGATCGCCAAGAGCGAGCAGGAAATCGGCAAGGCTACCGCCAAGTACTTC
TTCTACAGCAACATCATGAACTTTTTCAAGACCGAGATTACCCTGGCCAACGGCGAGATCCGGAAGCGGC
CTCTGATCGAGACAAACGGCGAAACCGGGGAGATCGTGTGGGATAAGGGCCGGGATTTTGCCACCGTGCG
GAAAGTGCTGAGCATGCCCCAAGTGAATATCGTGAAAAAGACCGAGGTGCAGACAGGCGGCTTCAGCAAA
GAGTCTATCCTGCCCAAGAGGAACAGCGATAAGCTGATCGCCAGAAAGAAGGACTGGGACCCTAAGAAGT
ACGGCGGCTTCGACAGCCCCACCGTGGCCTATTCTGTGCTGGTGGTGGCCAAAGTGGAAAAGGGCAAGTC
CAAGAAACTGAAGAGTGTGAAAGAGCTGCTGGGGATCACCATCATGGAAAGAAGCAGCTTCGAGAAGAAT
CCCATCGACTTTCTGGAAGCCAAGGGCTACAAAGAAGTGAAAAAGGACCTGATCATCAAGCTGCCTAAGT
ACTCCCTGTTCGAGCTGGAAAACGGCCGGAAGAGAATGCTGGCCTCTGCCGGCGAACTGCAGAAGGGAAA
CGAACTGGCCCTGCCCTCCAAATATGTGAACTTCCTGTACCTGGCCAGCCACTATGAGAAGCTGAAGGGC
TCCCCCGAGGATAATGAGCAGAAACAGCTGTTTGTGGAACAGCACAAGCACTACCTGGACGAGATCATCG
AGCAGATCAGCGAGTTCTCCAAGAGAGTGATCCTGGCCGACGCTAATCTGGACAAAGTGCTGTCCGCCTA
CAACAAGCACCGGGATAAGCCCATCAGAGAGCAGGCCGAGAATATCATCCACCTGTTTACCCTGACCAAT
CTGGGAGCCCCTGCCGCCTTCAAGTACTTTGACACCACCATCGACCGGAAGAGGTACACCAGCACCAAAG
AGGTGCTGGACGCCACCCTGATCCACCAGAGCATCACCGGCCTGTACGAGACACGGATCGACCTGTCTCA
GCTGGGAGGCGACAAAAGGCCGGCGGCCACGAAAAAGGCCGGCCAGGCAAAAAAGAAAAAGTAAGAATTC
CTAGAGCTCGCTGATCAGCCTCGACTGTGCCTTCTAGTTGCCAGCCATCTGTTGTTTGCCCCTCCCCCGT
GCCTTCCTTGACCCTGGAAGGTGCCACTCCCACTGTCCTTTCCTAATAAAATGAGGAAATTGCATCGCAT
TGTCTGAGTAGGTGTCATTCTATTCTGGGGGGTGGGGTGGGGCAGGACAGCAAGGGGGAGGATTGGGAAG
AGAATAGCAGGCATGCTGGGGAGCGGCCGCAGGAACCCCTAGTGATGGAGTTGGCCACTCCCTCTCTGCG
CGCTCGCTCGCTCACTGAGGCCGGGCGACCAAAGGTCGCCCGACGCCCGGGCTTTGCCCGGGCGGCCTCA
GTGAGCGAGCGAGCGCGCAGCTGCCTGCAGGGGCGCCTGATGCGGTATTTTCTCCTTACGCATCTGTGCG
GTATTTCACACCGCATA
[95 nt withheld, positions 5968-6062]
T
[46 nt withheld, positions 6064-6109]
C
[141 nt withheld, positions 6111-6251]
CCTTTGACGTTGGAGTCCACGTTCTTT
[37 nt withheld, positions 6279-6315]
ACTCTATCTCGGGCTATTCTTTTGATTTATAAGGGATTTTGCCGATTTCGGTCTATTGGTTAAAAAATGA
GCTGATTTAACAAAAATTTAACGCGAATTTTAACAAAATATTAACGTTTACAATTTTATGGTGCACTCTC
AGTACAATCTGCTCTGATGCCGCATAGTTAAGCCAGCCCCGACACCCGCCAACACCCGCTGACGCGCCCT
GACGGGCTTGTCTGCTCCCGGCATCCGCTTACAGACAAGCTGTGACCGTCTCCGGGAGCTGCATGTGTCA
GAGGTTTTCACCGTCATCACCGAAACGCGCGAGACGAAAGGGCCTCGTGATACGCCTATTTTTATAGGTT
AATGTCATGATAATAATGGTTTCTTAGACGTCAGGTGGCACTTTTCGGGGAAATGTGCGCGGAACCCCTA
TTTGTTTATTTTTCTAAATACATTCAAATATGTATCCGCTCATGAGACAATAACCCTGATAAATGCTTCA
ATAATATTGAAAAAGGAAGAGTATGAGTATTCAACATTTCCGTGTCGCCCTTATTCCCTTTTTTGCGGCA
TTTTGCCTTCCTGTTTTTGCTCACCCAGAAACGCTGGTGAAAGTAAAAGATGCTGAAGATCAGTTGGGTG
CACGAGTGGGTTACATCGAACTGGATCTCAACAGCGGTAAGATCCTTGAGAGTTTTCGCCCCGAAGAACG
TTTTCCAATGATGAGCACTTTTAAAGTTCTGCTATGTGGCGCGGTATTATCCCGTATTGACGCCGGGCAA
GAGCAACTCGGTCGCCGCATACACTATTCTCAGAATGACTTGGTTGAGTACTCACCAGTCACAGAAAAGC
ATCTTACGGATGGCATGACAGTAAGAGAATTATGCAGTGCTGCCATAACCATGAGTGATAACACTGCGGC
CAACTTACTTCTGACAACGATCGGAGGACCGAAGGAGCTAACCGCTTTTTTGCACAACATGGGGGATCAT
GTAACTCGCCTTGATCGTTGGGAACCGGAGCTGAATGAAGCCATACCAAACGACGAGCGTGACACCACGA
TGCCTGTAGCAATGGCAACAACGTTGCGCAAACTATTAACTGGCGAACTACTTACTCTAGCTTCCCGGCA
ACAATTAATAGACTGGATGGAGGCGGATAAAGTTGCAGGACCACTTCTGCGCTCGGCCCTTCCGGCTGGC
TGGTTTATTGCTGATAAATCTGGAGCCGGTGAGCGTGGAAGCCGCGGTATCATTGCAGCACTGGGGCCAG
ATGGTAAGCCCTCCCGTATCGTAGTTATCTACACGACGGGGAGTCAGGCAACTATGGATGAACGAAATAG
ACAGATCGCTGAGATAGGTGCCTCACTGATTAAGCATTGGTAACTGTCAGACCAAGTTTACTCATATATA
CTTTAGATTGATTTAAAACTTCATTTTTAATTTAAAAGGATCTAGGTGAAGATCCTTTTTGATAATCTCA
TGACCAAAATCCCTTAACGTGAGTTTTCGTTCCACTGAGCGTCAGACCCCGTAGAAAAGATCAAAGGATC
TTCTTGAGATCCTTTTTTTCTGCGCGTAATCTGCTGCTTGCAAACAAAAAAACCACCGCTACCAGCGGTG
GTTTGTTTGCCGGATCAAGAGCTACCAACTCTTTTTCCGAAGGTAACTGGCTTCAGCAGAGCGCAGATAC
CAAATACTGTTCTTCTAGTGTAGCCGTAGTTAGGCCACCACTTCAAGAACTCTGTAGCACCGCCTACATA
CCTCGCTCTGCTAATCCTGTTACCAGTGGCTGCTGCCAGTGGCGATAAGTCGTGTCTTACCGGGTTGGAC
TCAAGACGATAGTTACCGGATAAGGCGCAGCGGTCGGGCTGAACGGGGGGTTCGTGCACACAGCCCAGCT
TGGAGCGAACGACCTACACCGAACTGAGATACCTACAGCGTGAGCTATGAGAAAGCGCCACGCTTCCCGA
AGGGAGAAAGGCGGACAGGTATCCGGTAAGCGGCAGGGTCGGAACAGGAGAGCGCACGAGGGAGCTTCCA
GGGGGAAACGCCTGGTATCTTTATAGTCCTGTCGGGTTTCGCCACCTCTGACTTGAGCGTCGATTTTTGT
GATGCTCGTCAGGGGGGCGGAGCCTATGGAAAAACGCCAGCAACGCGGCCTTTTTACGGTTCCTGGCCTT
TTGCTGGCCTTTTGCTCACATGT
Features (pLannotate 1.2.2; 18 found; start..end, strand, type, name):
      1..241     +  promoter       U6 promoter: RNA polymerase III promoter for human U6 snRNA
    270..345     +  misc_RNA       gRNA scaffold: guide RNA scaffold for the Streptococcus pyogenes CRISPR/Cas9 system
    352..395     +  misc_RNA       gRNA scaffold (fragment): guide RNA scaffold for the Streptococcus pyogenes CRISPR/Cas9 system
    442..727     +  enhancer       CMV enhancer: human cytomegalovirus immediate early enhancer; contains an 18-bp deletion relative to the standard CMV enhancer
    729..1007    +  promoter       chicken β-actin promoter: No description available
   1008..1235    +  intron         hybrid intron: hybrid between chicken β-actin (CBA) and minute virus of mice (MMV) introns (Gray et al., 2011)
   1373..2974    +  CDS            Cas9(N): N-terminal portion of Streptococcus pyogenes Cas9 (Zetsche et al., 2015)
   2975..5473    +  CDS            Cas9(C): C-terminal portion of Streptococcus pyogenes Cas9 (Zetsche et al., 2015)
   5474..5521    +  CDS            nucleoplasmin NLS: bipartite nuclear localization signal from nucleoplasmin
   5555..5666    +  polyA_signal   bGH poly(A) signal: bovine growth hormone polyadenylation signal
   5771..5911    +  repeat_region  AAV2 ITR: inverted terminal repeat of adeno-associated virus serotype 2 inverted
   5916..5967    -  misc_feature   bom (fragment): basis of mobility region from pBR322
   5986..6441    +  rep_origin     f1 ori (sequence partly withheld): f1 bacteriophage origin of replication; arrow indicates direction of (+) strand synthesis
   6442..6491    -  misc_feature   bom (fragment): basis of mobility region from pBR322
   6593..6628    -  CDS            rop (fragment): Rop protein, which maintains plasmids at low copy number; rop
   6723..6827    +  promoter       AmpR promoter: bla
   6828..7688    +  CDS            AmpR: β-lactamase; bla; confers resistance to ampicillin, carbenicillin, and related antibiotics
   7859..8447    +  rep_origin     ori: high-copy-number ColE1/pMB1/pBR322/pUC origin of replication
