[The description below was written by a language model from this plasmid's Addgene catalogue record and pLannotate feature annotations shown in this document.]
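Description:
pZNF551.1.0-gDNA is a pX330-based CRISPR/Cas9 plasmid of about 8.5 kb that expresses both a single guide RNA against human ZNF551 and Streptococcus pyogenes Cas9 from one vector for transfection into mammalian cells. It is maintained in E. coli through a high-copy ColE1/pUC-type origin and selected with ampicillin via the β-lactamase gene. An f1/M13 phage origin and short remnants of pBR322 bom and rop sequences are also present in the backbone. A single AAV2 inverted terminal repeat lies downstream of the Cas9 cassette, a leftover of the backbone's lineage; with only one ITR annotated, the record gives no indication that the plasmid is meant for AAV packaging.

The guide cassette consists of the human U6 RNA polymerase III promoter followed by the ZNF551-specific 20-nt spacer, cloned into the BbsI sites (both destroyed in the process), and the S. pyogenes gRNA scaffold. The depositor notes that the PAM listed with the guide is genomic and not part of the plasmid. Cas9 is driven by a hybrid promoter made of the CMV enhancer, chicken β-actin promoter and a hybrid intron. The annotation software splits the coding sequence into contiguous N- and C-terminal portions, which together form one continuous open reading frame ending in a nucleoplasmin nuclear localization signal and a bGH polyadenylation signal.

The stated purpose is to create GFP fusion proteins. No GFP sequence is annotated here, so this plasmid supplies only the targeted cut at ZNF551, and the GFP tag would presumably come from a separate donor template that the record does not describe. The depositor and repository-sequenced records are the same length and carry the same features, differing mainly in their numbering start point.
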