Addgene plasmid #132441: pZNF551.1.0-gDNA
Purpose: CRISPR/Cas9 plasmid to create GFP fusion proteins
Depositing lab: Kevin White. Depositing organization: University of Chicago.
Backbone
  Vector backbone: pX330
  Backbone manufacturer: addgene ID: 42230
  Vector type: CRISPR
Growth in bacteria
  Bacterial resistance: Ampicillin, 100 μg/mL
  Growth temperature: 37°C
  Growth strain: DH5alpha
  Copy number: High Copy
Gene/Insert
  Gene/Insert name: ZNF551
  gRNA/shRNA sequence: GCACATTCCCTTCACATTTA AGG
  Species: H. sapiens (human)
  Entrez Gene: ZNF551 (a.k.a. MGC52307, DKFZp686H1038)
  Cloning method: Restriction Enzyme; 5′ cloning site BbsI (destroyed during cloning); 3′ cloning site BbsI (destroyed during cloning)
Terms and licenses: Academic/Nonprofit Terms; Industry Terms: Not Available to Industry
Depositor comments: gRNA sequence also includes uncloned PAM after the space
How to cite: pZNF551.1.0-gDNA was a gift from Kevin White (Addgene plasmid # 132441 ; http://n2t.net/addgene:132441 ; RRID:Addgene_132441)
